Addgene plasmid #108880: H2B-mCherry
Purpose: Expression of human histone2B fused to mCherry (nuclear marker)
Depositing lab: Rob Parton. Publication: Ultrastructural localisation of protein interactions using conditionally stable nanobodies. Ariotti N, Rae J, Giles N, Martel N, Sierecki E, Gambin Y, Hall TE, Parton RG. PLoS Biol. 2018 Apr 5;16(4):e2005473. doi: 10.1371/journal.pbio.2005473. eCollection 2018 Apr. PubMed 29621251.
Backbone
  Vector backbone: pCSDEST2
  Vector type: Mammalian Expression ; Can be used for mammalian expression or in vitro transcription of RNA from the SP6 promoter
Growth in bacteria
  Bacterial resistance: Ampicillin, 100 μg/mL
  Growth temperature: 37°C
  Growth strain: DH5alpha
  Copy number: High Copy
Gene/Insert
  Gene/Insert name: H2B-mCherry
  Species: Synthetic
Terms and licenses: Academic/Nonprofit Terms; Industry Terms: Not Available to Industry
How to cite: H2B-mCherry was a gift from Rob Parton (Addgene plasmid # 108880 ; http://n2t.net/addgene:108880 ; RRID:Addgene_108880)
