[The description below was written by a language model from this plasmid's Addgene catalogue record and pLannotate feature annotations shown in this document.]
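Description:
H2B-mCherry is a mammalian expression plasmid of about 5.3 kb, built on the pCSDEST2 Gateway destination backbone, that produces human histone H2B fused to the red fluorescent protein mCherry for use as a nuclear marker. It is maintained in E. coli as a high-copy plasmid through a ColE1/pUC-type origin and selected with ampicillin via the β-lactamase gene. An f1 phage origin is also present, along with residual lac promoter/operator, lacI and lacZα fragments carried over from the parental cloning vector.

The expression cassette is driven by the simian cytomegalovirus IE94 enhancer/promoter, followed immediately by an SP6 promoter, so the same plasmid can be transfected for expression in mammalian cells or used as a template for in vitro transcription of RNA. Downstream, the H2B coding sequence (annotated as the human H2BC3/HIST1H2BB product) lies between attB1 and attB2 sites. mCherry follows between attB2 and attB3, an arrangement indicating assembly by multisite Gateway recombination, with the short attB2 scar serving as the linker between the histone and its C-terminal fluorescent tag. An SV40 polyadenylation signal terminates the transcript, and T7 (partial) and T3 promoters sit in the reverse orientation beyond the insert.

Because H2B is a core nucleosome component, the fusion is incorporated into chromatin and labels nuclei red. The associated publication concerns ultrastructural localisation of protein interactions with conditionally stable nanobodies, though the record does not specify the plasmid's role there beyond nuclear marking. The two sequence records (depositor and sequencing-derived) differ by only a few nucleotides in length and show the same features in the same order, numbered from different start points.
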