Features (pLannotate 1.2.2; 19 found; start..end, strand, type, name):
      4..70      -  CDS            lacZα (fragment): LacZα fragment of β-galactosidase; lacZ fragment
     73..1057    +  promoter       CMV IE94 promoter: enhancer/promoter region of simian cytomegalovirus major immediate early transcription unit IE94
   1092..1110    +  promoter       SP6 promoter: promoter for bacteriophage SP6 RNA polymerase
   1165..1189    +  protein_bind   attB1: mutant version of attB; recombination site for the Gateway® BP reaction BP Clonase™
   1196..1573    +  CDS            H2BC3: H2B1B_HUMAN - Also known as H2BFF, HIST1H2BB Experimental evidence at protein level: Swiss-Prot protein existence level 1. Core component of nucleosome. Nucleosomes wrap and compact DNA into chromatin, limiting DNA accessibility to the cellular machineries which require DNA as a template. Histones thereby play a central role in transcription regulation, DNA repair, DNA replication and chromosomal stability. DNA accessibility is regulated via a complex set of post-translational modifications of histones, also called histone code, and nucleosome remodeling. From Homo sapiens (Human).
   1578..1598    -  protein_bind   attB2: mutant version of attB; core recombination site for the Gateway® BP reaction BP Clonase™
   1601..2305    +  CDS            mCherry: mCherry is a basic (constitutively fluorescent) red fluorescent protein published in 2004, derived from Discosoma sp.. It is reported to be a very rapidly-maturing monomer with low acid sensitivity.
   2310..2330    -  protein_bind   attB3: mutant version of attB; core recombination site for the Gateway® BP reaction BP Clonase™
   2348..2365    -  promoter       T7 promoter (fragment): promoter for bacteriophage T7 RNA polymerase
   2370..2504    -  polyA_signal   SV40 poly(A) signal: SV40 polyadenylation signal
   2617..2635    -  promoter       T3 promoter: promoter for bacteriophage T3 RNA polymerase
   2680..2696    -  protein_bind   lac operator: The lac repressor binds to the lac operator to inhibit transcription in E. coli. This inhibition can be relieved by adding lactose or isopropyl-β-D-thiogalactopyranoside (IPTG). lac repressor encoded by lacI
   2704..2734    -  promoter       lac promoter: promoter for the E. coli lac operon
   2749..2770    -  protein_bind   CAP binding site: CAP binding activates transcription in the presence of cAMP. E. coli catabolite activator protein
   2783..2875    -  CDS            lacI (fragment): lac repressor; lacI; The lac repressor binds to the lac operator to inhibit transcription in E. coli. This inhibition can be relieved by adding lactose or isopropyl-β-D-thiogalactopyranoside (IPTG).
   3058..3646    -  rep_origin     ori: high-copy-number ColE1/pMB1/pBR322/pUC origin of replication
   3817..4677    -  CDS            AmpR: β-lactamase; bla; confers resistance to ampicillin, carbenicillin, and related antibiotics
   4678..4782    -  promoter       AmpR promoter: bla
   4835..5263    -  rep_origin     f1 ori (sequence partly withheld): f1 bacteriophage origin of replication; arrow indicates direction of (+) strand synthesis
>Addgene plasmid #108880 | H2B-mCherry | depositor full sequence | sequence record 205196 | H2B-mCherry sequence 5264 bps
CCATTCGCCATTCAGGCTGCGCAACTGTTGGGAAGGGCGATCGGTGCGGGCCTCTTCGCTATTACGCCAG
TCGACCATAGCCAATTCAATATGGCGTATATGGACTCATGCCAATTCAATATGGTGGATCTGGACCTGTG
CCAATTCAATATGGCGTATATGGACTCGTGCCAATTCAATATGGTGGATCTGGACCCCAGCCAATTCAAT
ATGGCGGACTTGGCACCATGCCAATTCAATATGGCGGACTTGGCACTGTGCCAACTGGGGAGGGGTCTAC
TTGGCACGGTGCCAAGTTTGAGGAGGGGTCTTGGCCCTGTGCCAAGTCCGCCATATTGAATTGGCATGGT
GCCAATAATGGCGGCCATATTGGCTATATGCCAGGATCAATATATAGGCAATATCCAATATGGCCCTATG
CCAATATGGCTATTGGCCAGGTTCAATACTATGTATTGGCCCTATGCCATATAGTATTCCATATATGGGT
TTTCCTATTGACGTAGATAGCCCCTCCCAATGGGCGGTCCCATATACCATATATGGGGCTTCCTAATACC
GCCCATAGCCACTCCCCCATTGACGTCAATGGTCTCTATATATGGTCTTTCCTATTGACGTCATATGGGC
GGTCCTATTGACGTATATGGCGCCTCCCCCATTGACGTCAATTACGGTAAATGGCCCGCCTGGCTCAATG
CCCATTGACGTCAATAGGACCACCCACCATTGACGTCAATGGGATGGCTCATTGCCCATTCATATCCGTT
CTCACGCCCCCTATTGACGTCAATGACGGTAAATGGCCCACTTGGCAGTACATCAATATCTATTAATAGT
AACTTGGCAAGTACATTACTATTGGAAGGACGCCAGGGTACATTGGCAGTACTCCCATTGACGTCAATGG
CGGTAAATGGCCCGCGATGGCTGCCAAGTACATCCCCATTGACGTCAATGGGGAGGGGCAATGACGCAAA
TGGGCGTTCCATTGACGTAAATGGGCGGTAGGCGTGCCTAATGGGAGGTCTATATAAGCAATGCTCGTTT
AGGGAACCGCCATTCTGCCTGGGGACGTCGGAGCAAGCTTGATTTAGGTGACACTATAGAATACAAGCTA
CTTGTTCTTTTTGCAGGATCCCATCGATTCGAATTCAAGGATCAACAAGTTTGTACAAAAAAGCAGGCTG
CCACCATGCCTGAGCCTAGCAAGAGCGCCCCTGCCCCTAAGAAGGGAAGCAAGAAGGCCATCACCAAGGC
CCAGAAGAAGGACGGAAAGAAGCGCAAGAGAAGCCGCAAAGAGTCTTACAGCATCTACGTGTACAAGGTG
CTGAAACAGGTGCACCCTGACACCGGAATCAGCAGCAAGGCCATGGGAATCATGAACAGCTTCGTGAACG
ACATCTTCGAGAGAATCGCCGGCGAGGCCAGCAGACTGGCCCACTACAACAAGAGAAGCACCATCACCAG
CCGCGAGATCCAGACCGCCGTCAGACTGCTGCTGCCTGGCGAGCTGGCCAAGCACGCCGTGTCTGAGGGA
ACAAAGGCCGTGACCAAGTACACAAGCAGCAAGCACCCAGCTTTCTTGTACAAAGTGGCTGTGAGCAAGG
GCGAGGAGGACAACATGGCCATCATCAAGGAGTTCATGCGCTTCAAGGTGCACATGGAGGGCTCCGTGAA
CGGCCACGAGTTCGAGATCGAGGGCGAGGGCGAGGGCCGCCCCTACGAGGGCACCCAGACCGCCAAGCTG
AAGGTGACCAAGGGCGGCCCCCTGCCCTTCGCCTGGGACATCCTGTCCCCTCAGTTCATGTACGGCTCCA
AGGCCTACGTGAAGCACCCCGCCGACATCCCCGACTACTTGAAGCTGTCCTTCCCCGAGGGCTTCAAGTG
GGAGCGCGTGATGAACTTCGAGGACGGCGGCGTGGTGACCGTGACCCAGGACTCCTCCCTGCAGGACGGC
GAGTTCATCTACAAGGTGAAGCTGCGCGGCACCAACTTCCCCTCCGACGGCCCCGTAATGCAGAAGAAGA
CCATGGGCTGGGAGGCCTCCTCCGAGCGGATGTACCCCGAGGACGGCGCCCTGAAGGGCGAGATCAAGCA
GAGGCTGAAGCTGAAGGACGGCGGCCACTACGACGCCGAGGTCAAGACCACCTACAAGGCCAAGAAGCCC
GTGCAGCTGCCCGGCGCCTACAACGTCAACATCAAGCTGGACATCACCTCCCACAACGAGGACTACACCA
TCGTGGAACAGTACGAGCGCGCCGAGGGCCGCCACTCCACCGGCGGCATGGACGAGCTGTACAAGTAACC
AACTTTATTATACATAGTTGCACTCGAGCCTCTAGAACTATAGTGAGTCGTATTACGTAGATCCAGACAT
GATAAGATACATTGATGAGTTTGGACAAACCACAACTAGAATGCAGTGAAAAAAATGCTTTATTTGTGAA
ATTTGTGATGCTATTGCTTTATTTGTAACCATTATAAGCTGCAATAAACAAGTTAACAACAACAATTGCA
TTCATTTTATGTTTCAGGTTCAGGGGGAGGTGTGGGAGGTTTTTTAATTCGCGGCCGCGGCGCCAATGCA
TTGGGCCCGGTACCCAGCTTTTGTTCCCTTTAGTGAGGGTTAATTGCGCGCTTGGCGTAATCATGGTCAT
AGCTGTTTCCTGTGTGAAATTGTTATCCGCTCACAATTCCACACAACATACGAGCCGGAAGCATAAAGTG
TAAAGCCTGGGGTGCCTAATGAGTGAGCTAACTCACATTAATTGCGTTGCGCTCACTGCCCGCTTTCCAG
TCGGGAAACCTGTCGTGCCAGCTGCATTAATGAATCGGCCAACGCGCGGGGAGAGGCGGTTTGCGTATTG
GGCGCTCTTCCGCTTCCTCGCTCACTGACTCGCTGCGCTCGGTCGTTCGGCTGCGGCGAGCGGTATCAGC
TCACTCAAAGGCGGTAATACGGTTATCCACAGAATCAGGGGATAACGCAGGAAAGAACATGTGAGCAAAA
GGCCAGCAAAAGGCCAGGAACCGTAAAAAGGCCGCGTTGCTGGCGTTTTTCCATAGGCTCCGCCCCCCTG
ACGAGCATCACAAAAATCGACGCTCAAGTCAGAGGTGGCGAAACCCGACAGGACTATAAAGATACCAGGC
GTTTCCCCCTGGAAGCTCCCTCGTGCGCTCTCCTGTTCCGACCCTGCCGCTTACCGGATACCTGTCCGCC
TTTCTCCCTTCGGGAAGCGTGGCGCTTTCTCATAGCTCACGCTGTAGGTATCTCAGTTCGGTGTAGGTCG
TTCGCTCCAAGCTGGGCTGTGTGCACGAACCCCCCGTTCAGCCCGACCGCTGCGCCTTATCCGGTAACTA
TCGTCTTGAGTCCAACCCGGTAAGACACGACTTATCGCCACTGGCAGCAGCCACTGGTAACAGGATTAGC
AGAGCGAGGTATGTAGGCGGTGCTACAGAGTTCTTGAAGTGGTGGCCTAACTACGGCTACACTAGAAGGA
CAGTATTTGGTATCTGCGCTCTGCTGAAGCCAGTTACCTTCGGAAAAAGAGTTGGTAGCTCTTGATCCGG
CAAACAAACCACCGCTGGTAGCGGTGGTTTTTTTGTTTGCAAGCAGCAGATTACGCGCAGAAAAAAAGGA
TCTCAAGAAGATCCTTTGATCTTTTCTACGGGGTCTGACGCTCAGTGGAACGAAAACTCACGTTAAGGGA
TTTTGGTCATGAGATTATCAAAAAGGATCTTCACCTAGATCCTTTTAAATTAAAAATGAAGTTTTAAATC
AATCTAAAGTATATATGAGTAAACTTGGTCTGACAGTTACCAATGCTTAATCAGTGAGGCACCTATCTCA
GCGATCTGTCTATTTCGTTCATCCATAGTTGCCTGACTCCCCGTCGTGTAGATAACTACGATACGGGAGG
GCTTACCATCTGGCCCCAGTGCTGCAATGATACCGCGAGACCCACGCTCACCGGCTCCAGATTTATCAGC
AATAAACCAGCCAGCCGGAAGGGCCGAGCGCAGAAGTGGTCCTGCAACTTTATCCGCCTCCATCCAGTCT
ATTAATTGTTGCCGGGAAGCTAGAGTAAGTAGTTCGCCAGTTAATAGTTTGCGCAACGTTGTTGCCATTG
CTACAGGCATCGTGGTGTCACGCTCGTCGTTTGGTATGGCTTCATTCAGCTCCGGTTCCCAACGATCAAG
GCGAGTTACATGATCCCCCATGTTGTGCAAAAAAGCGGTTAGCTCCTTCGGTCCTCCGATCGTTGTCAGA
AGTAAGTTGGCCGCAGTGTTATCACTCATGGTTATGGCAGCACTGCATAATTCTCTTACTGTCATGCCAT
CCGTAAGATGCTTTTCTGTGACTGGTGAGTACTCAACCAAGTCATTCTGAGAATAGTGTATGCGGCGACC
GAGTTGCTCTTGCCCGGCGTCAATACGGGATAATACCGCGCCACATAGCAGAACTTTAAAAGTGCTCATC
ATTGGAAAACGTTCTTCGGGGCGAAAACTCTCAAGGATCTTACCGCTGTTGAGATCCAGTTCGATGTAAC
CCACTCGTGCACCCAACTGATCTTCAGCATCTTTTACTTTCACCAGCGTTTCTGGGTGAGCAAAAACAGG
AAGGCAAAATGCCGCAAAAAAGGGAATAAGGGCGACACGGAAATGTTGAATACTCATACTCTTCCTTTTT
CAATATTATTGAAGCATTTATCAGGGTTATTGTCTCATGAGCGGATACATATTTGAATGTATTTAGAAAA
ATAAACAAATAGGGGTTCCGCGCACATTTCCCCGAAAAGTGCCACCTAAATTGTAAGCGTTAATATTTTG
TTAAAATTCGCGTTAAATTTTTGTTAAATCAGCTCATTTTTTAACCAATAGGCCGAAATCGGCAAAATCC
CTTATAAATCAAAAGAATAGACCGAGATAGGGT
[37 nt withheld, positions 4934-4970]
AAAGAACGTGGACTCCAACGTCAAAGG
[49 nt withheld, positions 4998-5046]
T
[91 nt withheld, positions 5048-5138]
G
[124 nt withheld, positions 5140-5263]
C
