Features (pLannotate 1.2.2; 19 found; start..end, strand, type, name):
      1..978     +  promoter       CMV IE94 promoter: enhancer/promoter region of simian cytomegalovirus major immediate early transcription unit IE94
   1013..1031    +  promoter       SP6 promoter: promoter for bacteriophage SP6 RNA polymerase
   1086..1110    +  protein_bind   attB1: mutant version of attB; recombination site for the Gateway® BP reaction BP Clonase™
   1117..1494    +  CDS            H2BC3: H2B1B_HUMAN - Also known as H2BFF, HIST1H2BB Experimental evidence at protein level: Swiss-Prot protein existence level 1. Core component of nucleosome. Nucleosomes wrap and compact DNA into chromatin, limiting DNA accessibility to the cellular machineries which require DNA as a template. Histones thereby play a central role in transcription regulation, DNA repair, DNA replication and chromosomal stability. DNA accessibility is regulated via a complex set of post-translational modifications of histones, also called histone code, and nucleosome remodeling. From Homo sapiens (Human).
   1499..1519    -  protein_bind   attB2: mutant version of attB; core recombination site for the Gateway® BP reaction BP Clonase™
   1522..2226    +  CDS            mCherry: mCherry is a basic (constitutively fluorescent) red fluorescent protein published in 2004, derived from Discosoma sp.. It is reported to be a very rapidly-maturing monomer with low acid sensitivity.
   2231..2251    -  protein_bind   attB3: mutant version of attB; core recombination site for the Gateway® BP reaction BP Clonase™
   2269..2286    -  promoter       T7 promoter (fragment): promoter for bacteriophage T7 RNA polymerase
   2291..2425    -  polyA_signal   SV40 poly(A) signal: SV40 polyadenylation signal
   2538..2556    -  promoter       T3 promoter: promoter for bacteriophage T3 RNA polymerase
   2601..2617    -  protein_bind   lac operator: The lac repressor binds to the lac operator to inhibit transcription in E. coli. This inhibition can be relieved by adding lactose or isopropyl-β-D-thiogalactopyranoside (IPTG). lac repressor encoded by lacI
   2625..2655    -  promoter       lac promoter: promoter for the E. coli lac operon
   2670..2691    -  protein_bind   CAP binding site: CAP binding activates transcription in the presence of cAMP. E. coli catabolite activator protein
   2704..2796    -  CDS            lacI (fragment): lac repressor; lacI; The lac repressor binds to the lac operator to inhibit transcription in E. coli. This inhibition can be relieved by adding lactose or isopropyl-β-D-thiogalactopyranoside (IPTG).
   2979..3567    -  rep_origin     ori: high-copy-number ColE1/pMB1/pBR322/pUC origin of replication
   3738..4598    -  CDS            AmpR: β-lactamase; bla; confers resistance to ampicillin, carbenicillin, and related antibiotics
   4599..4703    -  promoter       AmpR promoter: bla
   4756..5184    -  rep_origin     f1 ori (sequence partly withheld): f1 bacteriophage origin of replication; arrow indicates direction of (+) strand synthesis
   5189..5255    -  CDS            lacZα (fragment): LacZα fragment of β-galactosidase; lacZ fragment
>Addgene plasmid #108880 | H2B-mCherry | addgene full sequence | sequence record 210057 | Addgene NGS Result
GCCAATTCAATATGGCGTATATGGACTCATGCCAATTCAATATGGTGGATCTGGACCTGTGCCAATTCAA
TATGGCGTATATGGACTCGTGCCAATTCAATATGGTGGATCTGGACCCCAGCCAATTCAATATGGCGGAC
TTGGCACCATGCCAATTCAATATGGCGGACCTGGCACTGTGCCAACTGGGGAGGGGTCTACTTGGCACGG
TGCCAAGTTTGAGGAGGGGTCTTGGCCCTGTGCCAAGTCCGCCATATTGAATTGGCATGGTGCCAATAAT
GGCGGCCATATTGGCTATATGCCAGGATCAATATATAGGCAATATCCAATATGGCCCTATGCCAATATGG
CTATTGGCCAGGTTCAATACTATGTATTGGCCCTATGCCATATAGTATTCCATATATGGGTTTTCCTATT
GACGTAGATAGCCCCTCCCAATGGGCGGTCCCATATACCATATATGGGGCTTCCTAATACCGCCCATAGC
CACTCCCCCATTGACGTCAATGGTCTCTATATATGGTCTTTCCTATTGACGTCATATGGGCGGTCCTATT
GACGTATATGGCGCCTCCCCCATTGACGTCAATTACGGTAAATGGCCCGCCTGGCTCAATGCCCATTGAC
GTCAATAGGACCACCCACCATTGACGTCAATGGGATGGCTCATTGCCCATTCATATCCGTTCTCACGCCC
CCTATTGACGTCAATGACGGTAAATGGCCCACTTGGCAGTACATCAATATCTATTAATAGTAACTTGGCA
AGTACATTACTATTGGAAGTACGCCAGGGTACATTGGCAGTACTCCCATTGACGTCAATGGCGGTAAATG
GCCCGCGATGGCTGCCAAGTACATCCCCATTGACGTCAATGGGGAGGGGCAATGACGCAAATGGGCGTTC
CATTGACGTAAATGGGCGGTAGGCGTGCCTAATGGGAGGTCTATATAAGCAATGCTCGTTTAGGGAACCG
CCATTCTGCCTGGGGACGTCGGAGCAAGCTTGATTTAGGTGACACTATAGAATACAAGCTACTTGTTCTT
TTTGCAGGATCCCATCGATTCGAATTCAAGGATCAACAAGTTTGTACAAAAAAGCAGGCTGCCACCATGC
CTGAGCCTAGCAAGAGCGCCCCTGCCCCTAAGAAGGGAAGCAAGAAGGCCATCACCAAGGCCCAGAAGAA
GGACGGAAAGAAGCGCAAGAGAAGCCGCAAAGAGTCTTACAGCATCTACGTGTACAAGGTGCTGAAACAG
GTGCACCCTGACACCGGAATCAGCAGCAAGGCCATGGGAATCATGAACAGCTTCGTGAACGACATCTTCG
AGAGAATCGCCGGCGAGGCCAGCAGACTGGCCCACTACAACAAGAGAAGCACCATCACCAGCCGCGAGAT
CCAGACCGCCGTCAGACTGCTGCTGCCTGGCGAGCTGGCCAAGCACGCCGTGTCTGAGGGAACAAAGGCC
GTGACCAAGTACACAAGCAGCAAGCACCCAGCTTTCTTGTACAAAGTGGCTGTGAGCAAGGGCGAGGAGG
ACAACATGGCCATCATCAAGGAGTTCATGCGCTTCAAGGTGCACATGGAGGGCTCCGTGAACGGCCACGA
GTTCGAGATCGAGGGCGAGGGCGAGGGCCGCCCCTACGAGGGCACCCAGACCGCCAAGCTGAAGGTGACC
AAGGGCGGCCCCCTGCCCTTCGCCTGGGACATCCTGTCCCCTCAGTTCATGTACGGCTCCAAGGCCTACG
TGAAGCACCCCGCCGACATCCCCGACTACTTGAAGCTGTCCTTCCCCGAGGGCTTCAAGTGGGAGCGCGT
GATGAACTTCGAGGACGGCGGCGTGGTGACCGTGACCCAGGACTCCTCCCTGCAGGACGGCGAGTTCATC
TACAAGGTGAAGCTGCGCGGCACCAACTTCCCCTCCGACGGCCCCGTAATGCAGAAGAAGACCATGGGCT
GGGAGGCCTCCTCCGAGCGGATGTACCCCGAGGACGGCGCCCTGAAGGGCGAGATCAAGCAGAGGCTGAA
GCTGAAGGACGGCGGCCACTACGACGCCGAGGTCAAGACCACCTACAAGGCCAAGAAGCCCGTGCAGCTG
CCCGGCGCCTACAACGTCAACATCAAGCTGGACATCACCTCCCACAACGAGGACTACACCATCGTGGAAC
AGTACGAGCGCGCCGAGGGCCGCCACTCCACCGGCGGCATGGACGAGCTGTACAAGTAACCAACTTTATT
ATACATAGTTGCACTCGAGCCTCTAGAACTATAGTGAGTCGTATTACGTAGATCCAGACATGATAAGATA
CATTGATGAGTTTGGACAAACCACAACTAGAATGCAGTGAAAAAAATGCTTTATTTGTGAAATTTGTGAT
GCTATTGCTTTATTTGTAACCATTATAAGCTGCAATAAACAAGTTAACAACAACAATTGCATTCATTTTA
TGTTTCAGGTTCAGGGGGAGGTGTGGGAGGTTTTTTAATTCGCGGCCGCGGCGCCAATGCATTGGGCCCG
GTACCCAGCTTTTGTTCCCTTTAGTGAGGGTTAATTGCGCGCTTGGCGTAATCATGGTCATAGCTGTTTC
CTGTGTGAAATTGTTATCCGCTCACAATTCCACACAACATACGAGCCGGGAGCATAAAGTGTAAAGCCTG
GGGTGCCTAATGAGTGAGCTAACTCACATTAATTGCGTTGCGCTCACTGCCCGCTTTCCAGTCGGGAAAC
CTGTCGTGCCAGCTGCATTAATGAATCGGCCAACGCGCGGGGAGAGGCGGTTTGCGTATTGGGCGCTCTT
CCGCTTCCTCGCTCACTGACTCGCTGCGCTCGGTCGTTCGGCTGCGGCGAGCGGTATCAGCTCACTCAAA
GGCGGTAATACGGTTATCCACAGAATCAGGGGATAACGCAGGAAAGAACATGTGAGCAAAAGGCCAGCAA
AAGGCCAGGAACCGTAAAAAGGCCGCGTTGCTGGCGTTTTTCCATAGGCTCCGCCCCCCTGACGAGCATC
ACAAAAATCGACGCTCAAGTCAGAGGTGGCGAAACCCGACAGGACTATAAAGATACCAGGCGTTTCCCCC
TGGAAGCTCCCTCGTGCGCTCTCCTGTTCCGACCCTGCCGCTTACCGGATACCTGTCCGCCTTTCTCCCT
TCGGGAAGCGTGGCGCTTTCTCATAGCTCACGCTGTAGGTATCTCAGTTCGGTGTAGGTCGTTCGCTCCA
AGCTGGGCTGTGTGCACGAACCCCCCGTTCAGCCCGACCGCTGCGCCTTATCCGGTAACTATCGTCTTGA
GTCCAACCCGGTAAGACACGACTTATCGCCACTGGCAGCAGCCACTGGTAACAGGATTAGCAGAGCGAGG
TATGTAGGCGGTGCTACAGAGTTCTTGAAGTGGTGGCCTAACTACGGCTACACTAGAAGAACAGTATTTG
GTATCTGCGCTCTGCTGAAGCCAGTTACCTTCGGAAAAAGAGTTGGTAGCTCTTGATCCGGCAAACAAAC
CACCGCTGGTAGCGGTGGTTTTTTTGTTTGCAAGCAGCAGATTACGCGCAGAAAAAAAGGATCTCAAGAA
GATCCTTTGATCTTTTCTACGGGGTCTGACGCTCAGTGGAACGAAAACTCACGTTAAGGGATTTTGGTCA
TGAGATTATCAAAAAGGATCTTCACCTAGATCCTTTTAAATTAAAAATGAAGTTTTAAATCAATCTAAAG
TATATATGAGTAAACTTGGTCTGACAGTTACCAATGCTTAATCAGTGAGGCACCTATCTCAGCGATCTGT
CTATTTCGTTCATCCATAGTTGCCTGACTCCCCGTCGTGTAGATAACTACGATACGGGAGGGCTTACCAT
CTGGCCCCAGTGCTGCAATGATACCGCGAGACCCACGCTCACCGGCTCCAGATTTATCAGCAATAAACCA
GCCAGCCGGAAGGGCCGAGCGCAGAAGTGGTCCTGCAACTTTATCCGCCTCCATCCAGTCTATTAATTGT
TGCCGGGAAGCTAGAGTAAGTAGTTCGCCAGTTAATAGTTTGCGCAACGTTGTTGCCATTGCTACAGGCA
TCGTGGTGTCACGCTCGTCGTTTGGTATGGCTTCATTCAGCTCCGGTTCCCAACGATCAAGGCGAGTTAC
ATGATCCCCCATGTTGTGCAAAAAAGCGGTTAGCTCCTTCGGTCCTCCGATCGTTGTCAGAAGTAAGTTG
GCCGCAGTGTTATCACTCATGGTTATGGCAGCACTGCATAATTCTCTTACTGTCATGCCATCCGTAAGAT
GCTTTTCTGTGACTGGTGAGTACTCAACCAAGTCATTCTGAGAATAGTGTATGCGGCGACCGAGTTGCTC
TTGCCCGGCGTCAATACGGGATAATACCGCGCCACATAGCAGAACTTTAAAAGTGCTCATCATTGGAAAA
CGTTCTTCGGGGCGAAAACTCTCAAGGATCTTACCGCTGTTGAGATCCAGTTCGATGTAACCCACTCGTG
CACCCAACTGATCTTCAGCATCTTTTACTTTCACCAGCGTTTCTGGGTGAGCAAAAACAGGAAGGCAAAA
TGCCGCAAAAAAGGGAATAAGGGCGACACGGAAATGTTGAATACTCATACTCTTCCTTTTTCAATATTAT
TGAAGCATTTATCAGGGTTATTGTCTCATGAGCGGATACATATTTGAATGTATTTAGAAAAATAAACAAA
TAGGGGTTCCGCGCACATTTCCCCGAAAAGTGCCACCTAAATTGTAAGCGTTAATATTTTGTTAAAATTC
GCGTTAAATTTTTGTTAAATCAGCTCATTTTTTAACCAATAGGCCGAAATCGGCAAAATCCCTTATAAAT
CAAAAGAATAGACCGAGATAGGGT
[37 nt withheld, positions 4855-4891]
AAAGAACGTGGACTCCAACGTCAAAGG
[49 nt withheld, positions 4919-4967]
T
[91 nt withheld, positions 4969-5059]
G
[124 nt withheld, positions 5061-5184]
CCCATTCGCCATTCAGGCTGCGCAACTGTTGGGAAGGGCGATCGGTGCGGGCCTCTTCGCTATTACGCCA
GTCGACC
